>Addgene plasmid #222584 | pPB-cT3G-cERH-HOXB5 | addgene full sequence | sequence record 437991 | Addgene NGS Result
ATCACCTCGAGTTTACTCCCTATCAGTGATAGAGAACGTATGAAGAGTTTACTCCCTATCAGTGATAGAG
AACGTATGCAGACTTTACTCCCTATCAGTGATAGAGAACGTATAAGGAGTTTACTCCCTATCAGTGATAG
AGAACGTATGACCAGTTTACTCCCTATCAGTGATAGAGAACGTATCTACAGTTTACTCCCTATCAGTGAT
AGAGAACGTATATCCAGTTTACTCCCTATCAGTGATAGAGAACGTATAAGCTTGCCTATATAAGCAGAGC
TCGTTTAGTGAACCGTCAGATCGCCTGGAGACGCCATCCACGCTGTTTTGACCTCCATAGAAGACACCGG
GACCGATCCAGCCTACCACAAGTTTGTACAAAAAAGTTGGCACCATGAGCTCGTACTTTGTAAACTCCTT
CTCGGGGCGTTATCCAAATGGCCCGGACTATCAGTTGCTAAATTATGGCAGTGGCAGCTCTCTGAGCGGC
TCTTACAGGGATCCCGCTGCCATGCACACCGGCTCTTACGGCTACAATTACAATGGGATGGACCTCAGCG
TCAACCGCTCCTCGGCCTCCTCCAGCCACTTTGGGGCGGTGGGCGAGAGCTCGCGCGCCTTCCCCGCGCC
CGCCCAGGAGCCCCGCTTCAGGCAAGCGGCTTCGAGCTGCTCCCTGTCCTCGCCCGAGTCCCTGCCCTGC
ACCAACGGCGACAGCCACGGCGCCAAGCCCTCTGCTTCGTCCCCCTCCGACCAGGCGACCTCAGCCAGCT
CCAGCGCCAATTTCACCGAAATAGACGAGGCCAGCGCGTCCTCGGAGCCTGAGGAAGCGGCAAGCCAGCT
AAGCAGCCCCAGCCTAGCTCGGGCGCAGCCAGAGCCCATGGCCACCTCCACAGCCGCGCCCGAGGGGCAG
ACTCCGCAAATATTCCCCTGGATGAGGAAGCTTCACATCAGCCATGATATGACCGGGCCGGACGGGAAAA
GGGCCCGGACCGCGTATACCCGCTACCAGACCCTGGAGCTGGAAAAGGAGTTCCACTTCAACCGCTACCT
GACCCGGCGACGGCGCATCGAGATCGCCCACGCACTCTGCCTGTCCGAGCGCCAGATCAAGATCTGGTTC
CAGAACCGGCGCATGAAGTGGAAGAAGGACAACAAATTGAAAAGTATGAGCCTGGCTACAGCTGGCAGCG
CCTTCCAGCCCTTGCCAACTTTCTTGTACAAAGTGGTATACCCATACGATGTTCCAGATTACGCTTAACT
TTCACCGCGATCCAGACATGATAAGATACATTGATGAGTTTGGACAAACCAAAACTAGAATGCAGTGAAA
AAAATGCCTTATTTGTGAAATTTGTGATGCTATTGCCTTATTTGTAACCATTATAAGCTGCAATAAACAA
GTTATCTATAACAAGAAAATATATATATAATAAGTTATCACGTAAGTAGAACATGAAATAACAATATAAT
TATCGTATGAGTTAAATCTTAAAAGTCACGTAAAAGATAATCATGCGTCATTTTGACTCACGCGGTCGTT
ATAGTTCAAAATCAGTGACACTTACCGCATTGACAAGCACGCCTCACGGGAGCTCCAAGCGGCGACTGAG
ATGTCCTAAATGCACAGCGACGGATTCGCGCTATTTAGAAAGAGAGAGCAATATTTCAAGAATGCATGCG
TCAATTTTACGCAGACTATCTTTCTAGGGTTAAGAATTCACTGGCCGTCGTTTTACAACGTCGTGACTGG
GAAAACCCTGGCGTTACCCAACTTAATCGCCTTGCAGCACATCCCCCTTTCGCCAGCTGGCGTAATAGCG
AAGAGGCCCGCACCGATCGCCCTTCCCAACAGTTGCGCAGCCTGAATGGCGAATGGCGCCTGATGCGGTA
TTTTCTCCTTACGCATCTGTGCGGTATTTCACACCGCATATGGTGCACTCTCAGTACAATCTGCTCTGAT
GCCGCATAGTTAAGCCAGCCCCGACACCCGCCAACACCCGCTGACGCGCCCTGACGGGCTTGTCTGCTCC
CGGCATCCGCTTACAGACAAGCTGTGACCATGTCTCCGGGAGCTGCATGTGTCAGAGGTTTTCACCGTCA
TCACCGAAACACGCGAGTTCGAAAGGGCCTCGTGATACGCCTATTTTTATAGGTTAATGTCATGATAATA
ATGGTTTCTTAGACGTCAGGTGGCACTTTTCGGGGAAATGTGCGCGGAACCCCTATTTGTTTATTTTTCT
AAATACATTCAAATATGTATCCGCTCATGAGACAATAACCCTGATAAATGCTTCAATAATATTGAAAAAG
GAAGAGTATGAGTATTCAACATTTCCGTGTCGCCCTTATTCCCTTTTTTGCGGCATTTTGCCTTCCTGTT
TTTGCTCACCCAGAAACGCTGGTGAAAGTAAAAGATGCTGAAGATCAGTTGGGTGCACGAGTGGGTTACA
TCGAACTGGATCTCAACAGCGGTAAGATCCTTGAGAGTTTTCGCCCCGAAGAACGTTTTCCAATGATGAG
CACTTTTAAAGTTCTGCTATGTGGCGCGGTATTATCCCGTATTGACGCCGGGCAAGAGCAACTCGGTCGC
CGCATACACTATTCTCAGAATGACTTGGTTGAGTACTCACCAGTCACAGAAAAGCATCTTACGGATGGCA
TGACAGTAAGAGAATTATGCAGTGCTGCCATAACCATGAGTGATAACACTGCGGCCAACTTACTTCTGAC
AACGATCGGAGGACCGAAGGAGCTAACCGCTTTTTTGCACAACATGGGGGATCATGTAACTCGCCTTGAT
CGTTGGGAACCGGAGCTGAATGAAGCCATACCAAACGACGAGCGTGACACCACGATGCCTGTAGCAATGG
CAACAACGTTGCGCAAACTATTAACTGGCGAACTACTTACTCTAGCTTCCCGGCAACAATTAATAGACTG
GATGGAGGCGGATAAAGTTGCAGGACCACTTCTGCGCTCGGCCCTTCCGGCTGGCTGGTTTATTGCTGAT
AAATCTGGAGCCGGTGAGCGTGGTTCACGCGGTATCATTGCAGCACTGGGGCCAGATGGTAAGCCCTCCC
GTATCGTAGTTATCTACACGACGGGGAGTCAGGCAACTATGGATGAACGAAATAGACAGATCGCTGAGAT
AGGTGCCTCACTGATTAAGCATTGGTAACTGTCAGACCAAGTTTACTCATATATACTTTAGATTGATTTA
AAACTTCATTTTTAATTTAAAAGGATCTAGGTGAAGATCCTTTTTGATAATCTCATGACCAAAATCCCTT
AACGTGAGTTTTCGTTCCACTGAGCGTCAGACCCCGTAGAAAAGATCAAAGGATCTTCTTGAGATCCTTT
TTTTCTGCGCGTAATCTGCTGCTTGCAAACAAAAAAACCACCGCTACCAGCGGTGGTTTGTTTGCCGGAT
CAAGAGCTACCAACTCTTTTTCCGAAGGTAACTGGCTTCAGCAGAGCGCAGATACCAAATACTGTTCTTC
TAGTGTAGCCGTAGTTAGGCCACCACTTCAAGAACTCTGTAGCACCGCCTACATACCTCGCTCTGCTAAT
CCTGTTACCAGTGGCTGCTGCCAGTGGCGATAAGTCGTGTCTTACCGGGTTGGACTCAAGACGATAGTTA
CCGGATAAGGCGCAGCGGTCGGGCTGAACGGGGGGTTCGTGCACACAGCCCAGCTTGGAGCGAACGACCT
ACACCGAACTGAGATACCTACAGCGTGAGCTATGAGAAAGCGCCACGCTTCCCGAAGGGAGAAAGGCGGA
CAGGTATCCGGTAAGCGGCAGGGTCGGAACAGGAGAGCGCACGAGGGAGCTTCCAGGGGGAAACGCCTGG
TATCTTTATAGTCCTGTCGGGTTTCGCCACCTCTGACTTGAGCGTCGATTTTTGTGATGCTCGTCAGGGG
GGCGGAGCCTATGGAAAAACGCCAGCAACGCGGCCTTTTTACGGTTCCTGGCCTTTTGCTGGCCTTTTGC
TCACATGTTCTTTCCTGCGTTATCCCCTGATTCTGTGGATAACCGTATTACCGCCTTTGAGTGAGCTGAT
ACCGCTCGCCGCAGCCGAACGACCGAGCGCAGCGAGTCAGTGAGCGAGGAAGCGGATGAGCGCCCAATAC
GCAAACCGCCTCTCACCGCGCGTTGGCCGATTCATTAATGCAGCTGGCACGACAGGTTTCCCGACTGGAA
AGCGGGCAGTGAGCGCAACGCAAACCGCCTCTCCCCGCGCGTTGGCCGATTCATTAATGCAGCTGGCACG
ACAGGTTTCCCGACTGGAAAGCGGGCAGTGAGCGCAACGCAATTAATGTGAGTTAGCTCACTCATTAGGC
ACCCCAGGCTTTACACTTTATGCTTCCGGCTCGTATGTTGTGTGGAATTGTGAGCGGATAACAATTTCAC
ACAGGAAACAGCTATGACCATGATTACGCCAAGGTCGACTTAACCCTAGAAAGATAATCATATTGTGACG
TACGTTAAAGATAATCATGCGTAAAATTGACGCATGTGTTTTATCGGTCTGTATATCGAGGTTTATTTAT
TAATTTGAATAGATATTAAGTTTTATTATATTTACACTTACATACTAATAATAAATTCAACAAACAATTT
ATTTATGTTTATTTATTTATTAAAAAAAAACAAAAACTCAAAATTTCTTCTATAAAGTAACAAAACTTTT
AGCAGTGAAAAAAATGCTTTATTTGTGAAATTTGTGATGCTATTGCTTTATTTGTAACCATTATAAGCTG
CAATAAACAAGTTAACAACAACAATTGCATTCATTTTATGTTTCAGGTTCAGGGGGAGGTGTGGGAGGTT
TTTTAAAGCAAGTAAAACCTCTACAAATGTGGTATGGCTGATTATGATCCTCTGGAGATCTATTCCTTTG
CCCTCGGACGAGTGCTGGGGCGTCGGTTTCCACTATCGGCGAGTACTTCTACACAGCCATCGGTCCAGAC
GGCCGCGCTTCTGCGGGCGATTTGTGTACGCCCGACAGTCCCGGCTCCGGATCGGACGATTGCGTCGCAT
CGACCCTGCGCCCAAGCTGCATCATCGAAATTGCCGTCAACCAAGCTCTGATAGAGTTGGTCAAGACCAA
TGCGGAGCATATACGCCCGGAGCCGCGGCGATCCTGCAAGCTCCGGATGCCTCCGCTCGAAGTAGCGCGT
CTGCTGCTCCATACAAGCCAACCACGGCCTCCAGAAGAAGATGTTGGCGACCTCGTATTGGGAATCCCCG
AACATCGCCTCGCTCCAGTCAATGACCGCTGTTATGCGGCCATTGTCCGTCAGGACATTGTTGGAGCCGA
AATCCGCGTGCACGAGGTGCCGGACTTCGGGGCAGTCCTCGGCCCAAAGCATCAGCTCATCGAGAGCCTG
CGCGACGGACGCACTGACGGTGTCGTCCATCACAGTTTGCCAGTGATACACATGGGGATCAGCAATCGCG
CATATGAAATCACGCCACGTAGTGTATTGACCGATTCCTTGCGGTCCGAATGGGCCGAACCCGCTCGTCT
GGCTAAGATCGGCCGCAGCGATCGCATCCATGGCCTCCGCGACCGGCTGCAGAACAGCGGGCAGTTCGGT
TTCAGGCAGGTCTTGCAACGTGACACCCTGTGCACGGCGGGAGATGCAATAGGTCAGGCTCTCGCTGAAT
TCCCCAATGTCAAGCACTTCCGGAATCGGGAGCGCGGCCGATGCAAAGTGCCGATGAACATAACGATCTT
TGTAGAAACCATCGGCGCAGCTATTTACCCGCAGGACATATCCACGCCCTCCTACATCGAAGCTGAAAGC
ACGAGATTCTTCGCCCTCCGAGAGCTGCATCAGGTCGGAGACGCTGTCGAACTTTTCGATCAGAAACTTC
TCGACAGACGTCGCGGTGAGTTCAGGCTTTTTCATGGGGCCGGGGTTCTCCTCCACTTCGCCGGCCTGCT
TCAGCAGGCTGAAGTTGGTGGCGCCGCTGCCCCCGGGGAGCATGTCAAGGTCAAAATCGTCAAGAGCGTC
AGCAGGCAGCATATCAAGGTCAAAGTCGTCAAGGGCATCGGCTGGGAGCATGTCTAAGTCAAAATCGTCA
AGGGCGTCGGTCGGCCCGCCGCTTTCGCACTTTAGCTGTTTCTCCAGGCCACATATGATTAGTTCCAGGC
CGAAAAGGAAGGCAGGTTCGGCTCCCTGCCGGTCGAACAGCTCAATTGCTTGTTTCAGAAGTGGGGGCAT
AGAATCGGTGGTAGGTGTCTCTCTTTCCTCTTTTGCTACTTGATGCTCCTGTTCCTCCAATACGCAGCCC
AGTGTAAAGTGGCCCACGGCGGACAGAGCGTACAGTGCGTTCTCCAGGGAGAAGCCTTGCTGACACAGGA
ACGCGAGCTGATTTTCCAGGGTTTCGTACTGTTTCTCTGTTGGGCGGGTGCCGAGATGCACTTTAGCCCC
GTCACGATGTGAGAGGAGAGCACAGCGGTATGACTTGGCGTTGTTCCGCAGAAAGTCTTGCCATGACTCG
CCTTCCAGGGGGCAGGAGTGGGTATGATGCCTGTCCAGCATCTCGATTGGCAGGGCATCGAGCAGGGCCC
GCTTGTTCTTCACGTGCCAGTACAGGGTAGGCTGCTCAACTCCCAGCTTTTGAGCGAGTTTCCTTGTCGT
CAGGCCTTCGATACCGACTCCATTGAGTAATTCCAGAGCAGAGTTTATGACTTTGCTCTTGTCCAGTCTA
GACATCTTATCGTCATCGTCTTTGTAATCCATGGTGGCGGATCCCGCGTCACGACACCTGTGTTCTGGCG
GCAAACCCGTTGCGAAAAAGAACGTTCACGGCGACTACTGCACTTATATACGGTTCTCCCCCACCCTCGG
GAAAAAGGCGGAGCCAGTACACGACATCACTTTCCCAGTTTACCCCGCGCCACCTTCTCTAGGCACCGGT
TCAATTGCCGACCCCTCCCCCCAACTTCTCGGGCACTGTGGGCCATGTGCGCTCTGCCCCATGGTAATAG
CCATGACTAATACGTAGATGTACTGCCAAGTAGGAAAGTGCCATAAGGTCATGTACTGGGCATAATGCCA
GGCGGGCCATTTACCGTCATTGACGTCAATAGGGGGCGTACTTGGCATATGATACACTTGATGTACTGCC
AAGTGGGCAGTTTACCGTAAATACTCCACCCATTGACGTCAATGGAAAGTGCCTATTGGCGTTACTATGG
GAACATACGTCATTATTGACGTCAATGGGCGGGGGTCGTTGGGCGGTCAGCCAGGCGGGCCATTTACCGT
AAGTTATGTAACGCGGAACTCCATATATGGGCTATGAACTAATGACCCCGTAATTGATTACTATTAATAA
CTAGTCAATAATCAATGTCATAAGCTCTAATCGCATAATCGAGCTAAGAGCGATTAATATGCTTAGCTAG
CTTAGCTAAGCTAGATTTCTCTATTCTCCCACAATATATAGCAGCTATTAGCTTAGCAGTCCGAATACGA
TCGTCCACGATCCATAAGCGTAACACATTTGAGTAGCGACTGACGGGCACCGGAGCCACTCGAGTGGAAT
T
Features (pLannotate 1.2.2; 25 found; start..end, strand, type, name):
      9..257     +  promoter       TRE3GV promoter (fragment): 3rd-generation Tet-responsive promoter that can be activated by binding of Tet-On® 3G, optimized for retroviral and lentiviral vectors
    264..305     +  promoter       tight TRE promoter (fragment): Tet-responsive promoter PTight, consisting of seven tet operator sequences followed by the minimal CMV promoter
    369..386     +  protein_bind   attB1 (fragment): mutant version of attB; core recombination site for the Gateway® BP reaction BP Clonase™
    395..1201    +  CDS            HOXB5: HXB5_HUMAN - Also known as HOX2A. Experimental evidence at protein level: Swiss-Prot protein existence level 1. Sequence-specific transcription factor which is part of a developmental regulatory system that provides cells with specific positional identities on the anterior-posterior axis. From Homo sapiens (Human).
   1209..1226    -  protein_bind   attB2 (fragment): mutant version of attB; core recombination site for the Gateway® BP reaction BP Clonase™
   1229..1257    +  CDS            3xHA (fragment): three tandem HA epitope tags
   1269..1403    -  polyA_signal   SV40 poly(A) signal: SV40 polyadenylation signal
   1716..1873    +  CDS            lacZα (fragment): LacZα fragment of β-galactosidase; lacZ fragment
   1879..1978    -  misc_feature   bom (fragment): basis of mobility region from pBR322
   2082..2117    -  CDS            rop (fragment): Rop protein, which maintains plasmids at low copy number; rop
   2213..2317    +  promoter       AmpR promoter: bla
   2318..3178    +  CDS            AmpR: β-lactamase; bla; confers resistance to ampicillin, carbenicillin, and related antibiotics
   3349..3937    +  rep_origin     ori: high-copy-number ColE1/pMB1/pBR322/pUC origin of replication
   4120..4212    +  CDS            lacI (fragment): lac repressor; lacI; The lac repressor binds to the lac operator to inhibit transcription in E. coli. This inhibition can be relieved by adding lactose or isopropyl-β-D-thiogalactopyranoside (IPTG).
   4218..4301    +  CDS            lacI (fragment): lac repressor; lacI; The lac repressor binds to the lac operator to inhibit transcription in E. coli. This inhibition can be relieved by adding lactose or isopropyl-β-D-thiogalactopyranoside (IPTG).
   4314..4335    +  protein_bind   CAP binding site: CAP binding activates transcription in the presence of cAMP. E. coli catabolite activator protein
   4350..4380    +  promoter       lac promoter: promoter for the E. coli lac operon
   4388..4404    +  protein_bind   lac operator: The lac repressor binds to the lac operator to inhibit transcription in E. coli. This inhibition can be relieved by adding lactose or isopropyl-β-D-thiogalactopyranoside (IPTG). lac repressor encoded by lacI
   4692..4773    -  polyA_signal   SV40 poly(A) signal: SV40 polyadenylation signal
   4796..4879    -  CDS            large T antigen (fragment): large T antigen from SV40 (simian virus 40)
   4890..5915    -  CDS            HygR: aminoglycoside phosphotransferase from E. coli; aph(4)-Ia; confers resistance to hygromycin
   5988..6098    -  CDS            VP48: 3 tandem repeats of the minimal activation domain of herpes simplex virus VP16 (Cheng et al., 2013)
   6028..6725    -  CDS            rtTA3 (fragment): reverse tetracycline transactivator 3 activates expression from Tet-responsive promoters in the presence of doxycycline
   6778..6989    -  promoter       EF-1α core promoter: core promoter for human elongation factor EF-1α
   6990..7369    -  enhancer       CMV enhancer: human cytomegalovirus immediate early enhancer
