[The description below was written by a language model from this plasmid's Addgene catalogue record and pLannotate feature annotations shown in this document.]
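Description:
pPB-cT3G-cERH-HOXB5 is a mammalian expression plasmid built on the pPB-cT3G-cERH backbone and designed as a PiggyBac transposon for doxycycline-inducible expression of human HOXB5, a homeobox transcription factor involved in anterior-posterior positional identity. In bacteria it is maintained as a high-copy plasmid through a ColE1/pUC-type origin with ampicillin selection (AmpR under its own bla promoter). Short remnants of lacZα, lacI, rop and bom, together with a lac promoter/operator, are leftovers of the cloning backbone. The PiggyBac terminal repeats implied by the stated purpose are not called out in the automated feature table.

The construct is an all-in-one Tet-On design with two divergent cassettes. In the forward orientation, a third-generation Tet-responsive promoter (annotated as TRE3G-type fragments) drives the HOXB5 coding sequence, which was inserted by Gibson assembly and is flanked by residual attB1/attB2 Gateway sequences. A short fragment annotated as HA tag follows attB2, and the unit ends at an SV40 polyadenylation signal; the record does not say whether HOXB5 is actually tagged. On the opposite strand, a CMV enhancer fused to the EF-1α core promoter constitutively expresses a reverse tetracycline transactivator (annotated as an rtTA3 fragment, with VP16-derived minimal activation repeats) followed by the hygromycin resistance gene and a second SV40 poly(A). According to the depositor, the two are joined by a P2A linker carrying an amino acid substitution, which may lower cleavage efficiency but does not impair HOXB5 expression or hygromycin resistance.

PiggyBac vectors are normally co-delivered with a transposase for stable genomic integration, after which integrants can be selected with hygromycin and HOXB5 induced with doxycycline. The associated work concerns inducing meiosis from human pluripotent stem cells.
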