Addgene plasmid #222584: pPB-cT3G-cERH-HOXB5
Purpose: PiggyBac transposon plasmid for doxycycline inducible expression of HOXB5, with hygromycin resistance
Depositing lab: George Church. Depositing organization: Harvard Medical School. Publication: Induction of Meiosis from Human Pluripotent Stem Cells. Pierson Smela M, Adams J, Ma C, Breimann L, Widocki U, Shioda T, Church GM. bioRxiv 2024.05.31.596483 10.1101/2024.05.31.596483.
Backbone
  Vector backbone: pPB-cT3G-cERH
  Vector type: Mammalian Expression
  Selectable markers: Hygromycin
Growth in bacteria
  Bacterial resistance: Ampicillin, 100 μg/mL
  Growth temperature: 37°C
  Growth strain: DH5alpha
  Copy number: High Copy
Gene/Insert
  Gene/Insert name: HOXB5
  Species: H. sapiens (human)
  Entrez Gene: HOXB5 (a.k.a. HHO.C10, HOX2, HOX2A, HU-1, Hox2.1)
  Cloning method: Gibson Cloning
Terms and licenses: Academic/Nonprofit Terms; Industry Terms: Not Available to Industry
Depositor comments: There is an amino acid substitution in the P2A linker. Depositor confirms this does not affect HOXB5 expression and hygromycin resistance, but notes that the cleavage efficiency may be reduced. Please visit https://doi.org/10.1101/2024.05.31.596483 for bioRxiv preprint.
How to cite: pPB-cT3G-cERH-HOXB5 was a gift from George Church (Addgene plasmid # 222584 ; http://n2t.net/addgene:222584 ; RRID:Addgene_222584)
